>Addgene plasmid #122476 | HA-IFITM3-F8-TAG-C71A | addgene full sequence | sequence record 237722 | Addgene NGS Result
GTGATGCGGTTTTGGCAGTACATCAATGGGCGTGGATAGCGGTTTGACTCACGGGGATTTCCAAGTCTCC
ACCCCATTGACGTCAATGGGAGTTTGTTTTGGCACCAAAATCAACGGGACTTTCCAAAATGTCGTAACAA
CTCCGCCCCATTGACGCAAATGGGCGGTAGGCGTGTACGGTGGGAGGTCTATATAAGCAGAGCTCGTTTA
GTGAACCGTCAGATCGCCTGGAGACGCCATCCACGCTGTTTTGACCTCCATAGAAGACACCGGGACCGAT
CCAGCCTCCGGACTCTAGAGGATCCGGTACTAGAGGAACTGAAAAACAAGAAAGTTAACTGGTAAGTTTA
GTCTTTTTGTCTTTTATTTCAGGTCCCGGATCCGGTGGTGGTGCAAATCAAAGAACTGCTCCTCAGTGGA
TGTTGCCTTTACTTCTAGGCCTGTACGGAAGTGTTACTTCTGCTCTAAAAGCTGCGGAATTGTACCCGCG
GGCCCACCATGTACCCATACGATGTTCCAGATTACGCTCTTATGGCCATGGAGGCCCGAATTCCCATGAA
TCACACTGTCCAAACCTAGTTCTCTCCTGTCAACAGTGGCCAGCCCCCCAACTATGAGATGCTCAAGGAG
GAGCACGAGGTGGCTGTGCTGGGGGCGCCCCACAACCCTGCTCCCCCGACGTCCACCGTGATCCACATCC
GCAGCGAGACCTCCGTGCCCGACCATGTCGTCTGGTCCCTGTTCAACACCCTCTTCATGAACCCCGCCTG
CCTGGGCTTCATAGCATTCGCCTACTCCGTGAAGTCTAGGGACAGGAAGATGGTTGGCGACGTGACCGGG
GCCCAGGCCTATGCCTCCACCGCCAAGTGCCTGAACATCTGGGCCCTGATTCTGGGCATCCTCATGACCA
TTCTGCTCATCGTCATCCCAGTGCTGATCTTCCAGGCCTATGGATAATAATAAGTCGACCGAGATCTCTC
GAGGTACCGCGGCCGCGGGGATCCAGACATGATAAGATACATTGATGAGTTTGGACAAACCACAACTAGA
ATGCAGTGAAAAAAATGCTTTATTTGTGAAATTTGTGATGCTATTGCTTTATTTGTAACCATTATAAGCT
GCAATAAACAAGTTAACAACAACAATTGCATTCATTTTATGTTTCAGGTTCAGGGGGAGGTGTGGGAGGT
TTTTTCGGATCCTCTAGAGTCGATCTGCAGGCATGCTAGCTTGGCGTAATCATGGTCATAGCTGTTTCCT
GTGTGAAATTGTTATCCGCTCACAATTCCACACAACATACGAGCCGGAAGCATAAAGTGTAAAGCCTGGG
GTGCCTAATGAGTGAGCTAACTCACATTAATTGCGTTGCGCTCACTGCCCGCTTTCCAGTCGGGAAACCT
GTCGTGCCAGCTGCATTAATGAATCGGCCAACGCGCGGGGAGAGGCGGTTTGCGTATTGGGCGCTCTTCC
GCTTCCTCGCTCACTGACTCGCTGCGCTCGGTCGTTCGGCTGCGGCGAGCGGTATCAGCTCACTCAAAGG
CGGTAATACGGTTATCCACAGAATCAGGGGATAACGCAGGAAAGAACATGTGAGCAAAAGGCCAGCAAAA
GGCCAGGAACCGTAAAAAGGCCGCGTTGCTGGCGTTTTTCCATAGGCTCCGCCCCCCTGACGAGCATCAC
AAAAATCGACGCTCAAGTCAGAGGTGGCGAAACCCGACAGGACTATAAAGATACCAGGCGTTTCCCCCTG
GAAGCTCCCTCGTGCGCTCTCCTGTTCCGACCCTGCCGCTTACCGGATACCTGTCCGCCTTTCTCCCTTC
GGGAAGCGTGGCGCTTTCTCATAGCTCACGCTGTAGGTATCTCAGTTCGGTGTAGGTCGTTCGCTCCAAG
CTGGGCTGTGTGCACGAACCCCCCGTTCAGCCCGACCGCTGCGCCTTATCCGGTAACTATCGTCTTGAGT
CCAACCCGGTAAGACACGACTTATCGCCACTGGCAGCAGCCACTGGTAACAGGATTAGCAGAGCGAGGTA
TGTAGGCGGTGCTACAGAGTTCTTGAAGTGGTGGCCTAACTACGGCTACACTAGAAGAACAGTATTTGGT
ATCTGCGCTCTGCTGAAGCCAGTTACCTTCGGAAAAAGAGTTGGTAGCTCTTGATCCGGCAAACAAACCA
CCGCTGGTAGCGGTGGTTTTTTTGTTTGCAAGCAGCAGATTACGCGCAGAAAAAAAGGATCTCAAGAAGA
TCCTTTGATCTTTTCTACGGGGTCTGACGCTCAGTGGAACGAAAACTCACGTTAAGGGATTTTGGTCATG
AGATTATCAAAAAGGATCTTCACCTAGATCCTTTTAAATTAAAAATGAAGTTTTAAATCAATCTAAAGTA
TATATGAGTAAACTTGGTCTGACAGTTACCAATGCTTAATCAGTGAGGCACCTATCTCAGCGATCTGTCT
ATTTCGTTCATCCATAGTTGCCTGACTCCCCGTCGTGTAGATAACTACGATACGGGAGGGCTTACCATCT
GGCCCCAGTGCTGCAATGATACCGCGAGACCCACGCTCACCGGCTCCAGATTTATCAGCAATAAACCAGC
CAGCCGGAAGGGCCGAGCGCAGAAGTGGTCCTGCAACTTTATCCGCCTCCATCCAGTCTATTAATTGTTG
CCGGGAAGCTAGAGTAAGTAGTTCGCCAGTTAATAGTTTGCGCAACGTTGTTGCCATTGCTACAGGCATC
GTGGTGTCACGCTCGTCGTTTGGTATGGCTTCATTCAGCTCCGGTTCCCAACGATCAAGGCGAGTTACAT
GATCCCCCATGTTGTGCAAAAAAGCGGTTAGCTCCTTCGGTCCTCCGATCGTTGTCAGAAGTAAGTTGGC
CGCAGTGTTATCACTCATGGTTATGGCAGCACTGCATAATTCTCTTACTGTCATGCCATCCGTAAGATGC
TTTTCTGTGACTGGTGAGTACTCAACCAAGTCATTCTGAGAATAGTGTATGCGGCGACCGAGTTGCTCTT
GCCCGGCGTCAATACGGGATAATACCGCGCCACATAGCAGAACTTTAAAAGTGCTCATCATTGGAAAACG
TTCTTCGGGGCGAAAACTCTCAAGGATCTTACCGCTGTTGAGATCCAGTTCGATGTAACCCACTCGTGCA
CCCAACTGATCTTCAGCATCTTTTACTTTCACCAGCGTTTCTGGGTGAGCAAAAACAGGAAGGCAAAATG
CCGCAAAAAAGGGAATAAGGGCGACACGGAAATGTTGAATACTCATACTCTTCCTTTTTCAATATTATTG
AAGCATTTATCAGGGTTATTGTCTCATGAGCGGATACATATTTGAATGTATTTAGAAAAATAAACAAATA
GGGGTTCCGCGCACATTTCCCCGAAAAGTGCCACCTGACGTCTAAGAAACCATTATTATCATGACATTAA
CCTATAAAAATAGGCGTATCACGAGGCCCTTTCGTCTCGCGCGTTTCGGTGATGACGGTGAAAACCTCTG
ACACATGCAGCTCCCGGAGACGGTCACAGCTTGTCTGTAAGCGGATGCCGGGAGCAGACAAGCCCGTCAG
GGCGCGTCAGCGGGTGTTGGCGGGTGTCGGGGCTGGCTTAACTATGCGGCATCAGAGCAGATTGTACTGA
GAGTGCACCATATGCGGTGTGAAATACCGCACAGATGCGTAAGGAGAAAATACCGCATCAGGCGCCATTC
GCCATTCAGGCTGCGCAACTGTTGGGAAGGGCGATCGGTGCGGGCCTCTTCGCTATTACGCCAGCTGGCG
AAAGGGGGATGTGCTGCAAGGCGATTAAGTTGGGTAACGCCAGGGTTTTCCCAGTCACGACGTTGTAAAA
CGACGGCCAGTGAGTTCGAGCTTGCATGCCTGCAGGTCGTTACATAACTTACGGTAAATGGCCCGCCTGG
CTGACCGCCCAACGACCCCCGCCCATTGACGTCAATAATGACGTATGTTCCCATAGTAACGCCAATAGGG
ACTTTCCATTGACGTCAATGGGTGGAGTATTTACGGTAAACTGCCCACTTGGCAGTACATCAAGTGTATC
ATATGCCAAGTACGCCCCCTATTGACGTCAATGACGGTAAATGGCCCGCCTGGCATTATGCCCAGTACAT
GACCTTATGGGACTTTCCTACTTGGCAGTACATCTACGTATTAGTCATCGCTATTACCATG
Features (pLannotate 1.2.2; 17 found; start..end, strand, type, name):
      1..204     +  promoter       CMV promoter: human cytomegalovirus (CMV) immediate early promoter
    342..438     +  intron         SV40 intron: modified SV40 intron with splice donor and acceptor sites
    502..528     +  CDS            3xHA (fragment): three tandem HA epitope tags
    556..954     +  CDS            IFITM3: IFM3_HUMAN - Experimental evidence at protein level: Swiss-Prot protein existence level 1. IFN-induced antiviral protein which disrupts intracellular cholesterol homeostasis. Inhibits the entry of viruses to the host cell cytoplasm by preventing viral fusion with cholesterol depleted endosomes. May inactivate new enveloped viruses which buds out of the infected cell, by letting them go out with a cholesterol depleted membrane. Active against multiple viruses, including influenza A virus, SARS coronaviruses (SARS-CoV and SARS-CoV-2), Marburg virus (MARV), Ebola virus (EBOV), Dengue virus (DNV),
   1000..1134    -  polyA_signal   SV40 poly(A) signal: SV40 polyadenylation signal
   1269..1285    -  protein_bind   lac operator: The lac repressor binds to the lac operator to inhibit transcription in E. coli. This inhibition can be relieved by adding lactose or isopropyl-β-D-thiogalactopyranoside (IPTG). lac repressor encoded by lacI
   1293..1323    -  promoter       lac promoter: promoter for the E. coli lac operon
   1338..1359    -  protein_bind   CAP binding site: CAP binding activates transcription in the presence of cAMP. E. coli catabolite activator protein
   1372..1464    -  CDS            lacI (fragment): lac repressor; lacI; The lac repressor binds to the lac operator to inhibit transcription in E. coli. This inhibition can be relieved by adding lactose or isopropyl-β-D-thiogalactopyranoside (IPTG).
   1647..2235    -  rep_origin     ori: high-copy-number ColE1/pMB1/pBR322/pUC origin of replication
   2406..3266    -  CDS            AmpR: β-lactamase; bla; confers resistance to ampicillin, carbenicillin, and related antibiotics
   3267..3371    -  promoter       AmpR promoter: bla
   3466..3501    +  CDS            rop (fragment): Rop protein, which maintains plasmids at low copy number; rop
   3603..3702    +  misc_feature   bom (fragment): basis of mobility region from pBR322
   3708..3863    -  CDS            lacZα (fragment): LacZα fragment of β-galactosidase; lacZ fragment
   3869..3889    -  misc_feature   MCS (fragment): pUC18/19 multiple cloning site
   3888..4191    +  enhancer       CMV enhancer: human cytomegalovirus immediate early enhancer
