[The description below was written by a language model from this plasmid's Addgene catalogue record and pLannotate feature annotations shown in this document.]
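Description:
HA-IFITM3-F8-TAG-C71A is a 4,191 bp mammalian expression plasmid built on the Clontech pCMV-HA backbone. It is propagated in E. coli through a high-copy ColE1/pUC-type origin and selected with ampicillin via the β-lactamase gene and its native promoter. The feature table also picks up short remnants of lac regulatory elements, lacZα, rop, bom and a pUC polylinker. These are backbone leftovers with no evident role in the construct's use. No mammalian selection marker is annotated, which fits a plasmid meant for transient transfection.

The expression cassette consists of the human cytomegalovirus immediate early enhancer and promoter (split across the numbering origin of the circular map), a modified SV40 intron with splice donor and acceptor sites, a backbone-encoded N-terminal HA epitope, the human IFITM3 coding sequence cloned between EcoRI and SalI, and an SV40 polyadenylation signal. The annotation software labels the tag as a fragment of 3xHA, and its length matches a single HA copy. IFITM3 is an interferon-induced antiviral protein that restricts entry of many enveloped viruses.

The insert carries two changes. Phenylalanine 8 is replaced by an amber (TAG) stop codon, and cysteine 71 is mutated to alanine. On its own the plasmid would terminate translation shortly after the tag. When it is co-transfected with a suitable orthogonal tRNA synthetase/tRNA pair, the amber codon is suppressed and an unnatural amino acid is incorporated at position 8, giving full-length, site-specifically modified HA-IFITM3-C71A. The record does not state which unnatural amino acid or synthetase is intended. The associated study concerns IFITM3 engaging incoming virus particles and trafficking them to lysosomes.
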