Addgene plasmid #122476: HA-IFITM3-F8-TAG-C71A
Purpose: expresses human IFITM3-C71A with unnatural amino acid incorporated site specifically in response to the amber codon TAG in mammalian cells when co-transfected with tRNA synthetase/tRNA pair.
Depositing lab: Howard Hang. Depositing organization: Rockefeller University. Publication: IFITM3 directly engages and shuttles incoming virus particles to lysosomes. Spence JS, He R, Hoffmann HH, Das T, Thinon E, Rice CM, Peng T, Chandran K, Hang HC. Nat Chem Biol. 2019 Jan 14. pii: 10.1038/s41589-018-0213-2. doi: 10.1038/s41589-018-0213-2. PubMed 30643282.
Backbone
  Vector backbone: pCMV-HA
  Backbone manufacturer: clontech
  Backbone size w/o insert (bp): 3800
  Total vector size (bp): 4191
  Vector type: Mammalian Expression
Growth in bacteria
  Bacterial resistance: Ampicillin, 100 μg/mL
  Growth temperature: 37°C
  Growth strain: DH5alpha
  Copy number: High Copy
Gene/Insert
  Gene/Insert name: IFITM3
  Species: H. sapiens (human)
  Mutation: Changed Phenylalanine 8 to amber codon, cysteine 71 to alanine
  Entrez Gene: IFITM3 (a.k.a. 1-8U, DSPA2b, IP15)
  Tag / fusion protein: HA (N terminal on backbone)
  Cloning method: Restriction Enzyme; 5′ cloning site EcoRI (not destroyed); 3′ cloning site SalI (not destroyed)
  Sequencing primers: 5′ GATCCGGTACTAGAGGAACTGAAAAAC
Terms and licenses: Academic/Nonprofit Terms; Industry Terms: Not Available to Industry
How to cite: HA-IFITM3-F8-TAG-C71A was a gift from Howard Hang (Addgene plasmid # 122476 ; http://n2t.net/addgene:122476 ; RRID:Addgene_122476)
